Addgene plasmid #135700: psiCHECK2-miR-653
Purpose: Mammalian expression vector, Luciferase reporter to test activity of miRNA (miR-653)
Depositing lab: Florian Karreth. Depositing organization: H. Lee Moffitt Cancer Center and Research Institute.
Backbone
  Vector backbone: psiCHECK-2
  Backbone manufacturer: Promega
  Vector type: Mammalian Expression
Growth in bacteria
  Bacterial resistance: Ampicillin, 100 μg/mL
  Growth temperature: 37°C
  Growth strain: DH5alpha
  Copy number: High Copy
Gene/Insert
  Gene/Insert name: miR-653 reverse complement
  Species: Synthetic
  Cloning method: Restriction Enzyme; 5′ cloning site Unknown (unknown if destroyed); 3′ cloning site Unknown (unknown if destroyed)
Terms and licenses: Academic/Nonprofit Terms; Industry Terms: Not Available to Industry
How to cite: psiCHECK2-miR-653 was a gift from Florian Karreth (Addgene plasmid # 135700 ; http://n2t.net/addgene:135700 ; RRID:Addgene_135700)
