[The description below was written by a language model from this plasmid's Addgene catalogue record and pLannotate feature annotations shown in this document.]
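Description:
psiCHECK2-miR-653 is a dual-luciferase microRNA sensor built on the Promega psiCHECK-2 backbone, a mammalian expression plasmid delivered by transfection. It is propagated in E. coli from a high-copy ColE1/pUC-type origin and selected with ampicillin through the bla (AmpR) gene and its native promoter. The sequenced record is 6,276 nt.

The plasmid carries two independent reporter cassettes. In the first, the SV40 enhancer/early promoter, followed by a chimeric β-globin/immunoglobulin intron that improves transcript processing, drives human codon-optimized Renilla luciferase (hRluc). A T7 promoter just upstream of the coding sequence also permits in vitro transcription. This unit ends in a synthetic poly(A) signal. The insert is a synthetic sequence that is the reverse complement of miR-653, that is, a perfectly complementary target site. It is not annotated in the feature table and the cloning sites are recorded as unknown, but the short unannotated gap between the end of hRluc and the synthetic poly(A) signal matches the 3′ UTR position where psiCHECK-2 normally accepts target sequences. In the second cassette, the HSV thymidine kinase promoter drives firefly luciferase (luc+), terminated by an SV40 poly(A) signal. The small large T antigen fragment annotated nearby is probably a remnant of that SV40 polyadenylation region.

When miR-653 is active in transfected cells, it binds the complementary site in the Renilla transcript and lowers Renilla output, while firefly luciferase from the same plasmid serves as an internal normalization control. The Renilla-to-firefly ratio therefore reports miR-653 activity, for example when testing miRNA mimics, inhibitors or competing RNAs.
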