Features (pLannotate 1.2.2; 12 found; start..end, strand, type, name):
     62..419     +  promoter       SV40 promoter: SV40 enhancer and early promoter
    489..621     +  intron         chimeric intron: chimera between introns from human β-globin and immunoglobulin heavy chain genes
    666..684     +  promoter       T7 promoter: promoter for bacteriophage T7 RNA polymerase
    694..1629    +  CDS            hRluc: Renilla luciferase human codon-optimized
   1691..1739    +  polyA_signal   poly(A) signal: synthetic polyadenylation signal
   1748..2499    +  promoter       HSV TK promoter: herpes simplex virus thymidine kinase promoter
   2535..4187    +  CDS            luciferase: firefly luciferase; luc+; enhanced luc+ version of the luciferase gene AAS38485.1 42718124.0
   4231..4352    -  polyA_signal   SV40 poly(A) signal: SV40 polyadenylation signal
   4375..4443    -  CDS            large T antigen (fragment): large T antigen from SV40 (simian virus 40)
   4485..4589    +  promoter       AmpR promoter: bla
   4590..5450    +  CDS            AmpR: β-lactamase; bla; confers resistance to ampicillin, carbenicillin, and related antibiotics
   5621..6209    +  rep_origin     ori: high-copy-number ColE1/pMB1/pBR322/pUC origin of replication
>Addgene plasmid #135700 | psiCHECK2-miR-653 | addgene full sequence | sequence record 322216 | Addgene NGS Result
AGATCTGCGCAGCACCATGGCCTGAAATAACCTCTGAAAGAGGAACTTGGTTAGGTACCTTCTGAGGCGG
AAAGAACCAGCTGTGGAATGTGTGTCAGTTAGGGTGTGGAAAGTCCCCAGGCTCCCCAGCAGGCAGAAGT
ATGCAAAGCATGCATCTCAATTAGTCAGCAACCAGGTGTGGAAAGTCCCCAGGCTCCCCAGCAGGCAGAA
GTATGCAAAGCATGCATCTCAATTAGTCAGCAACCATAGTCCCGCCCCTAACTCCGCCCATCCCGCCCCT
AACTCCGCCCAGTTCCGCCCATTCTCCGCCCCATGGCTGACTAATTTTTTTTATTTATGCAGAGGCCGAG
GCCGCCTCGGCCTCTGAGCTATTCCAGAAGTAGTGAGGAGGCTTTTTTGGAGGCCTAGGCTTTTGCAAAA
AGCTTGATTCTTCTGACACAACAGTCTCGAACTTAAGCTGCAGAAGTTGGTCGTGAGGCACTGGGCAGGT
AAGTATCAAGGTTACAAGACAGGTTTAAGGAGACCAATAGAAACTGGGCTTGTCGAGACAGAGAAGACTC
TTGCGTTTCTGATAGGCACCTATTGGTCTTACTGACATCCACTTTGCCTTTCTCTCCACAGGTGTCCACT
CCCAGTTCAATTACAGCTCTTAAGGCTAGAGTACTTAATACGACTCACTATAGGCTAGCCACCATGGCTT
CCAAGGTGTACGACCCCGAGCAACGCAAACGCATGATCACTGGGCCTCAGTGGTGGGCTCGCTGCAAGCA
AATGAACGTGCTGGACTCCTTCATCAACTACTATGATTCCGAGAAGCACGCCGAGAACGCCGTGATTTTT
CTGCATGGTAACGCTGCCTCCAGCTACCTGTGGAGGCACGTCGTGCCTCACATCGAGCCCGTGGCTAGAT
GCATCATCCCTGATCTGATCGGAATGGGTAAGTCCGGCAAGAGCGGGAATGGCTCATATCGCCTCCTGGA
TCACTACAAGTACCTCACCGCTTGGTTCGAGCTGCTGAACCTTCCAAAGAAAATCATCTTTGTGGGCCAC
GACTGGGGGGCTTGTCTGGCCTTTCACTACTCCTACGAGCACCAAGACAAGATCAAGGCCATCGTCCATG
CTGAGAGTGTCGTGGACGTGATCGAGTCCTGGGACGAGTGGCCTGACATCGAGGAGGATATCGCCCTGAT
CAAGAGCGAAGAGGGCGAGAAAATGGTGCTTGAGAATAACTTCTTCGTCGAGACCATGCTCCCAAGCAAG
ATCATGCGGAAACTGGAGCCTGAGGAGTTCGCTGCCTACCTGGAGCCATTCAAGGAGAAGGGCGAGGTTA
GACGGCCTACCCTCTCCTGGCCTCGCGAGATCCCTCTCGTTAAGGGAGGCAAGCCCGACGTCGTCCAGAT
TGTCCGCAACTACAACGCCTACCTTCGGGCCAGCGACGATCTGCCTAAGATGTTCATCGAGTCCGACCCT
GGGTTCTTTTCCAACGCTATTGTCGAGGGAGCTAAGAAGTTCCCTAACACCGAGTTCGTGAAGGTGAAGG
GCCTCCACTTCAGCCAGGAGGACGCTCCAGATGAAATGGGTAAGTACATCAAGAGCTTCGTGGAGCGCGT
GCTGAAGAACGAGCAGTAATTCTAGGCGATCGCTCGAGGAATTCCAGTAGAGATTGTTTCAACACGCGGC
CGCTGGCCGCAATAAAATATCTTTATTTTCATTACATCTGTGTGTTGGTTTTTTGTGTGAGGATCTAAAT
GAGTCTTCGGACCTCGCGGGGGCCGCTTAAGCGGTGGTTAGGGTTTGTCTGACGCGGGGGGAGGGGGAAG
GAACGAAACACTCTCATTCGGAGGCGGCTCGGGGTTTGGTCTTGGTGGCCACGGGCACGCAGAAGAGCGC
CGCGATCCTCTTAAGCACCCCCCCGCCCTCCGTGGAGGCGGGGGTTTGGTCGGCGGGTGGTAACTGGCGG
GCCGCTGACTCGGGCGGGTCGCGCGCCCCAGAGTGTGACCTTTTCGGTCTGCTCGCAGACCCCCGGGCGG
CGCCGCCGCGGCGGCGACGGGCTCGCTGGGTCCTAGGCTCCATGGGGACCGTATACGTGGACAGGCTCTG
GAGCATCCGCACGACTGCGGTGATATTACCGGAGACCTTCTGCGGGACGAGCCGGGTCACGCGGCTGACG
CGGAGCGTCCGTTGGGCGACAAACACCAGGACGGGGCACAGGTACACTATCTTGTCACCCGGAGGCGCGA
GGGACTGCAGGAGCTTCAGGGAGTGGCGCAGCTGCTTCATCCCCGTGGCCCGTTGCTCGCGTTTGCTGGC
GGTGTCCCCGGAAGAAATATATTTGCATGTCTTTAGTTCTATGATGACACAAACCCCGCCCAGCGTCTTG
TCATTGGCGAATTCGAACACGCAGATGCAGTCGGGGCGGCGCGGTCCCAGGTCCACTTCGCATATTAAGG
TGACGCGTGTGGCCTCGAACACCGAGCGACCCTGCAGCGACCCGCTTAAAAGCTTGGCATTCCGGTACTG
TTGGTAAAGCCACCATGGCCGATGCTAAGAACATTAAGAAGGGCCCTGCTCCCTTCTACCCTCTGGAGGA
TGGCACCGCTGGCGAGCAGCTGCACAAGGCCATGAAGAGGTATGCCCTGGTGCCTGGCACCATTGCCTTC
ACCGATGCCCACATTGAGGTGGACATCACCTATGCCGAGTACTTCGAGATGTCTGTGCGCCTGGCCGAGG
CCATGAAGAGGTACGGCCTGAACACCAACCACCGCATCGTGGTGTGCTCTGAGAACTCTCTGCAGTTCTT
CATGCCAGTGCTGGGCGCCCTGTTCATCGGAGTGGCCGTGGCCCCTGCTAACGACATTTACAACGAGCGC
GAGCTGCTGAACAGCATGGGCATTTCTCAGCCTACCGTGGTGTTCGTGTCTAAGAAGGGCCTGCAGAAGA
TCCTGAACGTGCAGAAGAAGCTGCCTATCATCCAGAAGATCATCATCATGGACTCTAAGACCGACTACCA
GGGCTTCCAGAGCATGTACACATTCGTGACATCTCATCTGCCTCCTGGCTTCAACGAGTACGACTTCGTG
CCAGAGTCTTTCGACAGGGACAAAACCATTGCCCTGATCATGAACAGCTCTGGGTCTACCGGCCTGCCTA
AGGGCGTGGCCCTGCCTCATCGCACCGCCTGTGTGCGCTTCTCTCACGCCCGCGACCCTATTTTCGGCAA
CCAGATCATCCCCGACACCGCTATTCTGAGCGTGGTGCCATTCCACCACGGCTTCGGCATGTTCACCACC
CTGGGCTACCTGATTTGCGGCTTTCGGGTGGTGCTGATGTACCGCTTCGAGGAGGAGCTGTTCCTGCGCA
GCCTGCAAGACTACAAAATTCAGTCTGCCCTGCTGGTGCCAACCCTGTTCAGCTTCTTCGCTAAGAGCAC
CCTGATCGACAAGTACGACCTGTCTAACCTGCACGAGATTGCCTCTGGCGGCGCCCCACTGTCTAAGGAG
GTGGGCGAAGCCGTGGCCAAGCGCTTTCATCTGCCAGGCATCCGCCAGGGCTACGGCCTGACCGAGACAA
CCAGCGCCATTCTGATTACCCCAGAGGGCGACGACAAGCCTGGCGCCGTGGGCAAGGTGGTGCCATTCTT
CGAGGCCAAGGTGGTGGACCTGGACACCGGCAAGACCCTGGGAGTGAACCAGCGCGGCGAGCTGTGTGTG
CGCGGCCCTATGATTATGTCCGGCTACGTGAATAACCCTGAGGCCACAAACGCCCTGATCGACAAGGACG
GCTGGCTGCACTCTGGCGACATTGCCTACTGGGACGAGGACGAGCACTTCTTCATCGTGGACCGCCTGAA
GTCTCTGATCAAGTACAAGGGCTACCAGGTGGCCCCAGCCGAGCTGGAGTCTATCCTGCTGCAGCACCCT
AACATTTTCGACGCCGGAGTGGCCGGCCTGCCCGACGACGATGCCGGCGAGCTGCCTGCCGCCGTCGTCG
TGCTGGAACACGGCAAGACCATGACCGAGAAGGAGATCGTGGACTATGTGGCCAGCCAGGTGACAACCGC
CAAGAAGCTGCGCGGCGGAGTGGTGTTCGTGGACGAGGTGCCCAAGGGCCTGACCGGCAAGCTGGACGCC
CGCAAGATCCGCGAGATCCTGATCAAGGCTAAGAAAGGCGGCAAGATCGCCGTGTAATAATTCTAGAGTC
GGGGCGGCCGGCCGCTTCGAGCAGACATGATAAGATACATTGATGAGTTTGGACAAACCACAACTAGAAT
GCAGTGAAAAAAATGCTTTATTTGTGAAATTTGTGATGCTATTGCTTTATTTGTAACCATTATAAGCTGC
AATAAACAAGTTAACAACAACAATTGCATTCATTTTATGTTTCAGGTTCAGGGGGAGGTGTGGGAGGTTT
TTTAAAGCAAGTAAAACCTCTACAAATGTGGTAAAATCGATAAGGATCCAGGTGGCACTTTTCGGGGAAA
TGTGCGCGGAACCCCTATTTGTTTATTTTTCTAAATACATTCAAATATGTATCCGCTCATGAGACAATAA
CCCTGATAAATGCTTCAATAATATTGAAAAAGGAAGAGTATGAGTATTCAACATTTCCGTGTCGCCCTTA
TTCCCTTTTTTGCGGCATTTTGCCTTCCTGTTTTTGCTCACCCAGAAACGCTGGTGAAAGTAAAAGATGC
TGAAGATCAGTTGGGTGCACGAGTGGGTTACATCGAACTGGATCTCAACAGCGGTAAGATCCTTGAGAGT
TTTCGCCCCGAAGAACGTTTTCCAATGATGAGCACTTTTAAAGTTCTGCTATGTGGCGCGGTATTATCCC
GTATTGACGCCGGGCAAGAGCAACTCGGTCGCCGCATACACTATTCTCAGAATGACTTGGTTGAGTACTC
ACCAGTCACAGAAAAGCATCTTACGGATGGCATGACAGTAAGAGAATTATGCAGTGCTGCCATAACCATG
AGTGATAACACTGCGGCCAACTTACTTCTGACAACGATCGGAGGACCGAAGGAGCTAACCGCTTTTTTGC
ACAACATGGGGGATCATGTAACTCGCCTTGATCGTTGGGAACCGGAGCTGAATGAAGCCATACCAAACGA
CGAGCGTGACACCACGATGCCTGTAGCAATGGCAACAACGTTGCGCAAACTATTAACTGGCGAACTACTT
ACTCTAGCTTCCCGGCAACAATTAATAGACTGGATGGAGGCGGATAAAGTTGCAGGACCACTTCTGCGCT
CGGCCCTTCCGGCTGGCTGGTTTATTGCTGATAAATCTGGAGCCGGTGAGCGTGGGTCTCGCGGTATCAT
TGCAGCACTGGGGCCAGATGGTAAGCCCTCCCGTATCGTAGTTATCTACACGACGGGGAGTCAGGCAACT
ATGGATGAACGAAATAGACAGATCGCTGAGATAGGTGCCTCACTGATTAAGCATTGGTAACTGTCAGACC
AAGTTTACTCATATATACTTTAGATTGATTTAAAACTTCATTTTTAATTTAAAAGGATCTAGGTGAAGAT
CCTTTTTGATAATCTCATGACCAAAATCCCTTAACGTGAGTTTTCGTTCCACTGAGCGTCAGACCCCGTA
GAAAAGATCAAAGGATCTTCTTGAGATCCTTTTTTTCTGCGCGTAATCTGCTGCTTGCAAACAAAAAAAC
CACCGCTACCAGCGGTGGTTTGTTTGCCGGATCAAGAGCTACCAACTCTTTTTCCGAAGGTAACTGGCTT
CAGCAGAGCGCAGATACCAAATACTGTTCTTCTAGTGTAGCCGTAGTTAGGCCACCACTTCAAGAACTCT
GTAGCACCGCCTACATACCTCGCTCTGCTAATCCTGTTACCAGTGGCTGCTGCCAGTGGCGATAAGTCGT
GTCTTACCGGGTTGGACTCAAGACGATAGTTACCGGATAAGGCGCAGCGGTCGGGCTGAACGGGGGGTTC
GTGCACACAGCCCAGCTTGGAGCGAACGACCTACACCGAACTGAGATACCTACAGCGTGAGCTATGAGAA
AGCGCCACGCTTCCCGAAGGGAGAAAGGCGGACAGGTATCCGGTAAGCGGCAGGGTCGGAACAGGAGAGC
GCACGAGGGAGCTTCCAGGGGGAAACGCCTGGTATCTTTATAGTCCTGTCGGGTTTCGCCACCTCTGACT
TGAGCGTCGATTTTTGTGATGCTCGTCAGGGGGGCGGAGCCTATGGAAAAACGCCAGCAACGCGGCCTTT
TTACGGTTCCTGGCCTTTTGCTGGCCTTTTGCTCACATGGCTCGAC
